Addgene plasmid #142618: TFORF0415
Purpose: Lentiviral vector for overexpressing transcription factor ORFs with unique 24-bp barcodes. Barcodes facilitate identification of transcription factors in pooled screens.
Depositing lab: Feng Zhang. Depositing organization: Broad Institute. Publication: A transcription factor atlas of directed differentiation. Joung J, Ma S, Tay T, Geiger-Schuller KR, Kirchgatterer PC, Verdine VK, Guo B, Arias-Garcia MA, Allen WE, Singh A, Kuksenko O, Abudayyeh OO, Gootenberg JS, Fu Z, Macrae RK, Buenrostro JD, Regev A, Zhang F. Cell. 2023 Jan 5;186(1):209-229.e26. doi: 10.1016/j.cell.2022.11.026. PubMed 36608654.
Backbone
  Vector backbone: pLX_TRC317
  Backbone manufacturer: Broad Institute Genetic Perturbation Platform
  Backbone size w/o insert (bp): 8264
  Vector type: Mammalian Expression, Lentiviral
  Selectable markers: Puromycin
Growth in bacteria
  Bacterial resistance: Ampicillin, 100 μg/mL
  Growth temperature: 30°C
  Growth strain: NEB Stable
  Copy number: High Copy
Gene/Insert
  Gene/Insert name: CTCFL
  Species: H. sapiens (human)
  Insert size (bp): 1823
  Entrez Gene: CTCFL (a.k.a. BORIS, CT27, CTCF-T, HMGB1L1, dJ579F20.2)
  Promoter: EF1a
  Cloning method: Unknown
  Sequencing primers: 5′ GGGTGGAGACTGAAGTTAGGCCAG; 3′ CACATAGCGTAAAAGGAGCAACATAG
Terms and licenses: Academic/Nonprofit Terms; Industry Terms: Not Available to Industry
Depositor comments: NM_001269047,ENST00000422869 . The transcription factor ORF portion of this plasmid was synthesized by Genewiz. Please test multiple small colonies in case of plasmid recombination. To make this collection available in a timely manner, a portion of this collection was not fully sequenced by Addgene. If an Addgene verified full plasmid sequence is not available, please contact us prior to placing an order to request the full sequence.
How to cite: TFORF0415 was a gift from Feng Zhang (Addgene plasmid # 142618 ; http://n2t.net/addgene:142618 ; RRID:Addgene_142618)
