[The description below was written by a language model from this plasmid's Addgene catalogue record and pLannotate feature annotations shown in this document.]
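Description:
TFORF0415 is a third-generation-style, self-inactivating lentiviral expression plasmid built on the pLX_TRC317 backbone and carrying the human transcription factor CTCFL (also known as BORIS), a testis-specific DNA-binding protein related to CTCF that is involved in insulator function and imprinting control. It belongs to a barcoded transcription factor ORF collection: each member pairs an ORF with a unique 24-bp barcode so that the identity of the overexpressed factor can be read out in pooled screens. The barcode itself is not annotated in the feature table. The ORF was made by gene synthesis and corresponds to a specific CTCFL transcript isoform named in the depositor comments.

In the 10,087-nt sequenced record, an RSV promoter fused to a truncated HIV-1 5' LTR drives production of the viral genome, which carries the Ψ packaging signal, a gag fragment, the RRE for Rev-dependent export, a cPPT/CTS, and a ΔU3 3' LTR followed by an SV40 poly(A) signal. Within the provirus, an SV40 early promoter drives puromycin N-acetyltransferase for selection of transduced mammalian cells, and a separate EF-1α promoter drives constitutive CTCFL expression, with a WPRE downstream to enhance transcript stability and expression. Short hits to U6 promoter, small t antigen and lacZα/lacI sequences appear to be residual backbone fragments rather than functional units. In bacteria the plasmid is maintained through a high-copy ColE1/pUC origin with ampicillin resistance, and it also carries an f1 origin. The depositor notes a risk of recombination during propagation. Typical use is lentiviral overexpression of CTCFL, alone or in pooled screens of directed differentiation.
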