Features (pLannotate 1.2.2; 31 found; start..end, strand, type, name):
      5..231     +  promoter       RSV promoter: Rous sarcoma virus enhancer/promoter
    232..412     +  LTR            5' LTR (truncated): truncated 5' long terminal repeat (LTR) from HIV-1
    459..584     +  misc_feature   HIV-1 Ψ: packaging signal of human immunodeficiency virus type 1
    568..931     +  CDS            HIV-1 gag (fragment): gag protein from human immunodeficiency virus 1; gag
   1077..1310    +  misc_feature   RRE: The Rev response element (RRE) of HIV-1 allows for Rev-dependent mRNA export from the nucleus to the cytoplasm.
   1687..1713    +  CDS            Rev (fragment): human immunodeficiency virus 1 (HIV-1) Rev protein; rev; enhances nuclear export of unspliced and incompletely spliced viral mRNAs
   1720..1743    +  promoter       SV40 promoter (fragment): SV40 early promoter
   1744..1815    +  promoter       SV40 promoter (fragment): SV40 enhancer and early promoter
   1839..1974    +  rep_origin     SV40 ori: SV40 origin of replication
   2020..2616    +  CDS            PuroR (fragment): puromycin N-acetyltransferase; pac from Streptomyces; confers resistance to puromycin
   2665..2782    +  misc_feature   cPPT/CTS: central polypurine tract and central termination sequence of HIV-1
   2847..2913    +  CDS            small t antigen (fragment): SV40 (simian virus 40) small t antigen
   2920..4098    +  promoter       EF-1α promoter: strong constitutive promoter for human elongation factor EF-1α
   4115..5791    +  CDS            CTCFL (fragment): CTCFL_HUMAN - Also known as BORIS. Experimental evidence at protein level: Swiss-Prot protein existence level 1. Testis-specific DNA binding protein responsible for insulator function, nuclear architecture and transcriptional control, which probably acts by recruiting epigenetic chromatin modifiers. Plays a key role in gene imprinting in male germline, by participating in the establishment of differential methylation at the IGF2/H19 imprinted control region (ICR). Directly binds the unmethylated H19 ICR and recruits the PRMT7 methyltransferase, leading to methylate histone H4 'Arg-3' to form H
   5849..5902    +  promoter       U6 promoter (fragment): RNA polymerase III promoter for human U6 snRNA
   5944..6532    +  misc_feature   WPRE: woodchuck hepatitis virus posttranscriptional regulatory element
   6583..6602    +  misc_feature   cPPT/CTS (fragment): central polypurine tract and central termination sequence of HIV-1
   6604..6837    +  LTR            3' LTR (ΔU3): self-inactivating 3' long terminal repeat (LTR) from HIV-1
   6915..7036    +  polyA_signal   SV40 poly(A) signal: SV40 polyadenylation signal
   7076..7211    +  rep_origin     SV40 ori: SV40 origin of replication
   7232..7250    -  promoter       T7 promoter: promoter for bacteriophage T7 RNA polymerase
   7258..7413    +  CDS            lacZα (fragment): LacZα fragment of β-galactosidase; lacZ fragment
   7418..7846    +  rep_origin     f1 ori (sequence partly withheld): f1 bacteriophage origin of replication; arrow indicates direction of (+) strand synthesis
   7899..8003    +  promoter       AmpR promoter: bla
   8004..8864    +  CDS            AmpR: β-lactamase; bla; confers resistance to ampicillin, carbenicillin, and related antibiotics
   9035..9623    +  rep_origin     ori: high-copy-number ColE1/pMB1/pBR322/pUC origin of replication
   9806..9898    +  CDS            lacI (fragment): lac repressor; lacI; The lac repressor binds to the lac operator to inhibit transcription in E. coli. This inhibition can be relieved by adding lactose or isopropyl-β-D-thiogalactopyranoside (IPTG).
   9911..9932    +  protein_bind   CAP binding site: CAP binding activates transcription in the presence of cAMP. E. coli catabolite activator protein
   9947..9977    +  promoter       lac promoter: promoter for the E. coli lac operon
   9985..10001   +  protein_bind   lac operator: The lac repressor binds to the lac operator to inhibit transcription in E. coli. This inhibition can be relieved by adding lactose or isopropyl-β-D-thiogalactopyranoside (IPTG). lac repressor encoded by lacI
  10046..10064   +  promoter       T3 promoter: promoter for bacteriophage T3 RNA polymerase
>Addgene plasmid #142618 | TFORF0415 | addgene full sequence | sequence record 462875 | Addgene NGS Result
TTAATGTAGTCTTATGCAATACTCTTGTAGTCTTGCAACATGGTAACGATGAGTTAGCAACATGCCTTAC
AAGGAGAGAAAAAGCACCGTGCATGCCGATTGGTGGAAGTAAGGTGGTACGATCGTGCCTTATTAGGAAG
GCAACAGACGGGTCTGACATGGATTGGACGAACCACTGAATTGCCGCATTGCAGAGATATTGTATTTAAG
TGCCTAGCTCGATACATAAACGGGTCTCTCTGGTTAGACCAGATCTGAGCCTGGGAGCTCTCTGGCTAAC
TAGGGAACCCACTGCTTAAGCCTCAATAAAGCTTGCCTTGAGTGCTTCAAGTAGTGTGTGCCCGTCTGTT
GTGTGACTCTGGTAACTAGAGATCCCTCAGACCCTTTTAGTCAGTGTGGAAAATCTCTAGCAGTGGCGCC
CGAACAGGGACTTGAAAGCGAAAGGGAAACCAGAGGAGCTCTCTCGACGCAGGACTCGGCTTGCTGAAGC
GCGCACGGCAAGAGGCGAGGGGCGGCGACTGGTGAGTACGCCAAAAATTTTGACTAGCGGAGGCTAGAAG
GAGAGAGATGGGTGCGAGAGCGTCAGTATTAAGCGGGGGAGAATTAGATCGCGATGGGAAAAAATTCGGT
TAAGGCCAGGGGGAAAGAAAAAATATAAATTAAAACATATAGTATGGGCAAGCAGGGAGCTAGAACGATT
CGCAGTTAATCCTGGCCTGTTAGAAACATCAGAAGGCTGTAGACAAATACTGGGACAGCTACAACCATCC
CTTCAGACAGGATCAGAAGAACTTAGATCATTATATAATACAGTAGCAACCCTCTATTGTGTGCATCAAA
GGATAGAGATAAAAGACACCAAGGAAGCTTTAGACAAGATAGAGGAAGAGCAAAACAAAAGTAAGACCAC
CGCACAGCAAGCGGCCGCTGATCTTCAGACCTGGAGGAGGAGATATGAGGGACAATTGGAGAAGTGAATT
ATATAAATATAAAGTAGTAAAAATTGAACCATTAGGAGTAGCACCCACCAAGGCAAAGAGAAGAGTGGTG
CAGAGAGAAAAAAGAGCAGTGGGAATAGGAGCTTTGTTCCTTGGGTTCTTGGGAGCAGCAGGAAGCACTA
TGGGCGCAGCGTCAATGACGCTGACGGTACAGGCCAGACAATTATTGTCTGGTATAGTGCAGCAGCAGAA
CAATTTGCTGAGGGCTATTGAGGCGCAACAGCATCTGTTGCAACTCACAGTCTGGGGCATCAAGCAGCTC
CAGGCAAGAATCCTGGCTGTGGAAAGATACCTAAAGGATCAACAGCTCCTGGGGATTTGGGGTTGCTCTG
GAAAACTCATTTGCACCACTGCTGTGCCTTGGAATGCTAGTTGGAGTAATAAATCTCTGGAACAGATTTG
GAATCACACGACCTGGATGGAGTGGGACAGAGAAATTAACAATTACACAAGCTTAATACACTCCTTAATT
GAAGAATCGCAAAACCAGCAAGAAAAGAATGAACAAGAATTATTGGAATTAGATAAATGGGCAAGTTTGT
GGAATTGGTTTAACATAACAAATTGGCTGTGGTATATAAAATTATTCATAATGATAGTAGGAGGCTTGGT
AGGTTTAAGAATAGTTTTTGCTGTACTTTCTATAGTGAATAGAGTTAGGCAGGGATATTCACCATTATCG
TTTCAGACCCACCTCCCAACCCCGAGGGGACCCATGCATTGCATCTCAATTAGTCAGCAACCAGGTGTGG
AAAGTCCCCAGGCTCCCCAGCAGGCAGAAGTATGCAAAGCATGCGTCTCAATTAGTCAGCAACCATAGTC
CCGCCCCTAACTCCGCCCATCCCGCCCCTAACTCCGCCCAGTTCCGCCCATTCTCCGCCCCATGGCTGAC
TAATTTTTTTTATTTATGCAGAGGCCGAGGCCGCCTCGGCCTCTGAGCTATTCCAGAAGTAGTGAGGAGG
CTTTTTTGGAGGCCTAGGCTTTTGCAAAAAGCTTTCTAGAGGTACCACCGGAGCTTACCATGACCGAGTA
CAAGCCCACGGTGCGCCTCGCCACCCGCGACGACGTCCCCAGGGCCGTACGCACCCTCGCCGCCGCGTTC
GCCGACTACCCCGCCACGCGCCACACCGTCGATCCGGACCGCCACATCGAGCGGGTCACCGAGCTGCAAG
AACTCTTCCTCACGCGCGTCGGGCTCGACATCGGCAAGGTGTGGGTCGCGGACGACGGCGCCGCCGTGGC
GGTCTGGACCACGCCGGAGAGCGTCGAAGCGGGGGCGGTGTTCGCCGAGATCGGCCCGCGCATGGCCGAG
TTGAGCGGTTCCCGGCTGGCCGCGCAGCAACAGATGGAAGGCCTCCTGGCGCCGCACCGGCCCAAGGAGC
CCGCGTGGTTCCTGGCCACCGTCGGCGTCTCGCCCGACCACCAGGGCAAGGGTCTGGGCAGCGCCGTCGT
GCTCCCCGGAGTGGAGGCGGCCGAGCGCGCCGGGGTGCCCGCCTTCCTGGAGACCTCCGCGCCCCGCAAC
CTCCCCTTCTACGAGCGGCTCGGCTTCACCGTCACCGCCGACGTCGAGGTGCCCGAAGGACCGCGCACCT
GGTGCATGACCCGCAAGCCCGGTGCCAGTTAACGAATTCTAGATCTTGAGACAAATGGCAGTATTCATCC
ACAATTTTAAAAGAAAAGGGGGGATTGGGGGGTACAGTGCAGGGGAAAGAATAGTAGACATAATAGCAAC
AGACATACAAACTAAAGAATTACAAAAACAAATTACAAAAATTCAAAATTTTCGGGTTTATTACAGGGAC
AGCAGAGATCCACTTTGGCGCCGGCTCGAGGCCTGCAGGTGCAAAGATGGATAAAGTTTTAAACAGAGAG
GAATCTTTGCAGCTAATGGACCTTCTAGGTCTTGAAAGGAGTGGGAATTGGCTCCGGTGCCCGTCAGTGG
GCAGAGCGCACATCGCCCACAGTCCCCGAGAAGTTGGGGGGAGGGGTCGGCAATTGAACCGGTGCCTAGA
GAAGGTGGCGCGGGGTAAACTGGGAAAGTGATGTCGTGTACTGGCTCCGCCTTTTTCCCGAGGGTGGGGG
AGAACCGTATATAAGTGCAGTAGTCGCCGTGAACGTTCTTTTTCGCAACGGGTTTGCCGCCAGAACACAG
GTAAGTGCCGTGTGTGGTTCCCGCGGGCCTGGCCTCTTTACGGGTTATGGCCCTTGCGTGCCTTGAATTA
CTTCCACCTGGCTGCAGTACGTGATTCTTGATCCCGAGCTTCGGGTTGGAAGTGGGTGGGAGAGTTCGAG
GCCTTGCGCTTAAGGAGCCCCTTCGCCTCGTGCTTGAGTTGAGGCCTGGCCTGGGCGCTGGGGCCGCCGC
GTGCGAATCTGGTGGCACCTTCGCGCCTGTCTCGCTGCTTTCGATAAGTCTCTAGCCATTTAAAATTTTT
GATGACCTGCTGCGACGCTTTTTTTCTGGCAAGATAGTCTTGTAAATGCGGGCCAAGATCTGCACACTGG
TATTTCGGTTTTTGGGGCCGCGGGCGGCGACGGGGCCCGTGCGTCCCAGCGCACATGTTCGGCGAGGCGG
GGCCTGCGAGCGCGGCCACCGAGAATCGGACGGGGGTAGTCTCAAGCTGGCCGGCCTGCTCTGGTGCCTG
GCCTCGCGCCGCCGTGTATCGCCCCGCCCTGGGCGGCAAGGCTGGCCCGGTCGGCACCAGTTGCGTGAGC
GGAAAGATGGCCGCTTCCCGGCCCTGCTGCAGGGAGCTCAAAATGGAGGACGCGGCGCTCGGGAGAGCGG
GCGGGTGAGTCACCCACACAAAGGAAAAGGGCCTTTCCGTCCTCAGCCGTCGCTTCATGTGACTCCACGG
AGTACCGGGCGCCGTCCAGGCACCTCGATTAGTTCTCGAGCTTTTGGAGTACGTCGTCTTTAGGTTGGGG
GGAGGGGTTTTATGCGATGGAGTTTCCCCACACTGAGTGGGTGGAGACTGAAGTTAGGCCAGCTTGGCAC
TTGATGTAATTCTCCTTGGAATTTGCCCTTTTTGAGTTTGGATCTTGGTTCATTCTCAAGCCTCAGACAG
TGGTTCAAAGTTTTTTTCTTCCATTTCAGGTGTCGTGAGGCTAGCACCGCCACCATGGCAGCCACTGAGA
TCTCTGTCCTTTCTGAGCAATTCACCAAGATCAAAGAACTCGAGTTGATGCCGGAAAAAGGCCTGAAGGA
GGAGGAAAAAGACGGAGTGTGCAGAGAGAAAGACCATCGGAGCCCTAGTGAGTTGGAGGCCGAGCGTACC
TCTGGGGCCTTCCAGGACAGCGTCCTGGAGGAAGAAGTGGAGCTGGTGCTGGCCCCCTCGGAGGAGAGCG
AGAAGTACATCCTGACCCTGCAGACGGTGCACTTCACTTCTGAAGCTGTGGAGTTGCAGGATATGAGCTT
GCTGAGCATACAGCAGCAAGAAGGGGTGCAGGTGGTGGTGCAACAGCCTGGCCCTGGGTTGCTGTGGCTT
GAGGAAGGGCCCCGGCAGAGCCTGCAGCAGTGTGTGGCCATTAGTATCCAGCAAGAGCTGTACTCCCCGC
AAGAGATGGAGGTGTTGCAGTTCCACGCTCTAGAGGAGAATGTGATGGTGGCCAGTGAAGACAGTAAGTT
AGCGGTGAGCCTGGCTGAAACTACTGGACTGATCAAGCTCGAGGAAGAGCAGGAGAAGAACCAGTTATTG
GCTGAAAGAACAAAGGAGCAGCTCTTTTTTGTGGAAACAATGTCAGGAGATGAAAGAAGTGACGAAATTG
TTCTCACAGTTTCAAATTCAAATGTGGAAGAACAAGAGGATCAACCTACAGCTGGTCAAGCAGATGCTGA
AAAGGCCAAATCTACAAAAAATCAAAGAAAGACAAAGGGAGCAAAAGGAACCTTCCACTGTGATGTCTGC
ATGTTCACCTCTTCTAGAATGTCAAGTTTTAATCGTCATATGAAAACTCACACCAGTGAGAAGCCTCACC
TGTGTCACCTCTGCCTGAAAACCTTCCGTACGGTCACTCTGCTGCGGAACCATGTTAACACCCACACAGG
AACCAGGCCCTACAAGTGTAACGACTGCAACATGGCATTTGTCACCAGTGGAGAACTCGTCCGACACAGG
CGCTATAAACATACTCATGAGAAACCCTTTAAATGTTCCATGTGCAAGTATGCCAGTGTGGAGGCAAGTA
AATTGAAGCGCCATGTCCGATCCCACACTGGGGAGCGCCCCTTTCAGTGTTGCCAGTGCAGCTATGCCAG
CAGAGATACCTACAAGCTGAAACGCCACATGAGAACGCACTCAGGTGAGAAGCCTTACGAATGCCACATC
TGCCACACCCGCTTCACCCAGAGCGGGACCATGAAAATACATATTCTGCAGAAACACGGCGAAAATGTCC
CCAAATACCAGTGTCCCCATTGTGCCACCATCATTGCACGGAAAAGCGACCTACGTGTGCATATGCGCAA
CTTGCATGCTTACAGCGCTGCAGAGCTGAAATGCCGCTACTGTTCTGCTGTCTTCCATGAACGCTATGCC
CTCATTCAGCACCAGAAAACTCATAAGAATGAGAAGAGGTTCAAGTGCAAACACTGCAGTTATGCCTGCA
AGCAGGAACGTCATATGACCGCTCACATTCGTACCCACACTGGAGAGAAACCATTCACCTGCCTTTCTTG
CAATAAATGTTTCCGACAGAAGCAACTTCTAAACGCTCACTTCAGGAAATACCACGATGCAAATTTCATC
CCGACTGTTTACAAATGCTCCAAGTGTGGCAAAGGCTTTTCCCGCTGGATTACCTCAAAATGGAGTGGCT
TAAAACCACAAACATTTATCACCTAGTAATGAACTAGTCCGTAACTTGAAAGTATTTCGATTTCTTGGCT
TTATATATCTTGTGGAAAGGACGAACCAGGGATGAACTTGTACGAATGACGCGTTAAGTCGACAATCAAC
CTCTGGATTACAAAATTTGTGAAAGATTGACTGGTATTCTTAACTATGTTGCTCCTTTTACGCTATGTGG
ATACGCTGCTTTAATGCCTTTGTATCATGCTATTGCTTCCCGTATGGCTTTCATTTTCTCCTCCTTGTAT
AAATCCTGGTTGCTGTCTCTTTATGAGGAGTTGTGGCCCGTTGTCAGGCAACGTGGCGTGGTGTGCACTG
TGTTTGCTGACGCAACCCCCACTGGTTGGGGCATTGCCACCACCTGTCAGCTCCTTTCCGGGACTTTCGC
TTTCCCCCTCCCTATTGCCACGGCGGAACTCATCGCCGCCTGCCTTGCCCGCTGCTGGACAGGGGCTCGG
CTGTTGGGCACTGACAATTCCGTGGTGTTGTCGGGGAAATCATCGTCCTTTCCTTGGCTGCTCGCCTGTG
TTGCCACCTGGATTCTGCGCGGGACGTCCTTCTGCTACGTCCCTTCGGCCCTCAATCCAGCGGACCTTCC
TTCCCGCGGCCTGCTGCCGGCTCTGCGGCCTCTTCCGCGTCTTCGCCTTCGCCCTCAGACGAGTCGGATC
TCCCTTTGGGCCGCCTCCCCGCGTCGACTTTAAGACCAATGACTTACAAGGCAGCTGTAGATCTTAGCCA
CTTTTTAAAAGAAAAGGGGGGACTGGAAGGGCTAATTCACTCCCAACGAAGACAAGATCTGCTTTTTGCT
TGTACTGGGTCTCTCTGGTTAGACCAGATCTGAGCCTGGGAGCTCTCTGGCTAACTAGGGAACCCACTGC
TTAAGCCTCAATAAAGCTTGCCTTGAGTGCTTCAAGTAGTGTGTGCCCGTCTGTTGTGTGACTCTGGTAA
CTAGAGATCCCTCAGACCCTTTTAGTCAGTGTGGAAAATCTCTAGCAGTACGTATAGTAGTTCATGTCAT
CTTATTATTCAGTATTTATAACTTGCAAAGAAATGAATATCAGAGAGTGAGAGGAACTTGTTTATTGCAG
CTTATAATGGTTACAAATAAAGCAATAGCATCACAAATTTCACAAATAAAGCATTTTTTTCACTGCATTC
TAGTTGTGGTTTGTCCAAACTCATCAATGTATCTTATCATGTCTGGCTCTAGCTATCCCGCCCCTAACTC
CGCCCATCCCGCCCCTAACTCCGCCCAGTTCCGCCCATTCTCCGCCCCATGGCTGACTAATTTTTTTTAT
TTATGCAGAGGCCGAGGCCGCCTCGGCCTCTGAGCTATTCCAGAAGTAGTGAGGAGGCTTTTTTGGAGGC
CTAGGGACGTACCCAATTCGCCCTATAGTGAGTCGTATTACGCGCGCTCACTGGCCGTCGTTTTACAACG
TCGTGACTGGGAAAACCCTGGCGTTACCCAACTTAATCGCCTTGCAGCACATCCCCCTTTCGCCAGCTGG
CGTAATAGCGAAGAGGCCCGCACCGATCGCCCTTCCCAACAGTTGCGCAGCCTGAATGGCGAATGGG
[124 nt withheld, positions 7418-7541]
C
[91 nt withheld, positions 7543-7633]
A
[49 nt withheld, positions 7635-7683]
CCTTTGACGTTGGAGTCCACGTTCTTT
[37 nt withheld, positions 7711-7747]
ACCCTATCTCGGTCTATTCTTTTGATTTATAAGGGATTTTGCCGATTTCGGCCTATTGGTTAAAAAATGA
GCTGATTTAACAAAAATTTAACGCGAATTTTAACAAAATATTAACGCTTACAATTTAGGTGGCACTTTTC
GGGGAAATGTGCGCGGAACCCCTATTTGTTTATTTTTCTAAATACATTCAAATATGTATCCGCTCATGAG
ACAATAACCCTGATAAATGCTTCAATAATATTGAAAAAGGAAGAGTATGAGTATTCAACATTTCCGTGTC
GCCCTTATTCCCTTTTTTGCGGCATTTTGCCTTCCTGTTTTTGCTCACCCAGAAACGCTGGTGAAAGTAA
AAGATGCTGAAGATCAGTTGGGTGCACGAGTGGGTTACATCGAACTGGATCTCAACAGCGGTAAGATCCT
TGAGAGTTTTCGCCCCGAAGAACGTTTTCCAATGATGAGCACTTTTAAAGTTCTGCTATGTGGCGCGGTA
TTATCCCGTATTGACGCCGGGCAAGAGCAACTCGGTCGCCGCATACACTATTCTCAGAATGACTTGGTTG
AGTACTCACCAGTCACAGAAAAGCATCTTACGGATGGCATGACAGTAAGAGAATTATGCAGTGCTGCCAT
AACCATGAGTGATAACACTGCGGCCAACTTACTTCTGACAACGATCGGAGGACCGAAGGAGCTAACCGCT
TTTTTGCACAACATGGGGGATCATGTAACTCGCCTTGATCGTTGGGAACCGGAGCTGAATGAAGCCATAC
CAAACGACGAGCGTGACACCACGATGCCTGTAGCAATGGCAACAACGTTGCGCAAACTATTAACTGGCGA
ACTACTTACTCTAGCTTCCCGGCAACAATTAATAGACTGGATGGAGGCGGATAAAGTTGCAGGACCACTT
CTGCGCTCGGCCCTTCCGGCTGGCTGGTTTATTGCTGATAAATCTGGAGCCGGTGAGCGTGGGTCTCGCG
GTATCATTGCAGCACTGGGGCCAGATGGTAAGCCCTCCCGTATCGTAGTTATCTACACGACGGGGAGTCA
GGCAACTATGGATGAACGAAATAGACAGATCGCTGAGATAGGTGCCTCACTGATTAAGCATTGGTAACTG
TCAGACCAAGTTTACTCATATATACTTTAGATTGATTTAAAACTTCATTTTTAATTTAAAAGGATCTAGG
TGAAGATCCTTTTTGATAATCTCATGACCAAAATCCCTTAACGTGAGTTTTCGTTCCACTGAGCGTCAGA
CCCCGTAGAAAAGATCAAAGGATCTTCTTGAGATCCTTTTTTTCTGCGCGTAATCTGCTGCTTGCAAACA
AAAAAACCACCGCTACCAGCGGTGGTTTGTTTGCCGGATCAAGAGCTACCAACTCTTTTTCCGAAGGTAA
CTGGCTTCAGCAGAGCGCAGATACCAAATACTGTTCTTCTAGTGTAGCCGTAGTTAGGCCACCACTTCAA
GAACTCTGTAGCACCGCCTACATACCTCGCTCTGCTAATCCTGTTACCAGTGGCTGCTGCCAGTGGCGAT
AAGTCGTGTCTTACCGGGTTGGACTCAAGACGATAGTTACCGGATAAGGCGCAGCGGTCGGGCTGAACGG
GGGGTTCGTGCACACAGCCCAGCTTGGAGCGAACGACCTACACCGAACTGAGATACCTACAGCGTGAGCT
ATGAGAAAGCGCCACGCTTCCCGAAGGGAGAAAGGCGGACAGGTATCCGGTAAGCGGCAGGGTCGGAACA
GGAGAGCGCACGAGGGAGCTTCCAGGGGGAAACGCCTGGTATCTTTATAGTCCTGTCGGGTTTCGCCACC
TCTGACTTGAGCGTCGATTTTTGTGATGCTCGTCAGGGGGGCGGAGCCTATGGAAAAACGCCAGCAACGC
GGCCTTTTTACGGTTCCTGGCCTTTTGCTGGCCTTTTGCTCACATGTTCTTTCCTGCGTTATCCCCTGAT
TCTGTGGATAACCGTATTACCGCCTTTGAGTGAGCTGATACCGCTCGCCGCAGCCGAACGACCGAGCGCA
GCGAGTCAGTGAGCGAGGAAGCGGAAGAGCGCCCAATACGCAAACCGCCTCTCCCCGCGCGTTGGCCGAT
TCATTAATGCAGCTGGCACGACAGGTTTCCCGACTGGAAAGCGGGCAGTGAGCGCAACGCAATTAATGTG
AGTTAGCTCACTCATTAGGCACCCCAGGCTTTACACTTTATGCTTCCGGCTCGTATGTTGTGTGGAATTG
TGAGCGGATAACAATTTCACACAGGAAACAGCTATGACCATGATTACGCCAAGCGCGCAATTAACCCTCA
CTAAAGGGAACAAAAGCTGGAGCTGCAAGC
