>Addgene plasmid #142618 | TFORF0415 | depositor partial sequence | sequence record 279992 | Insert
ACCGCCACCATGGCAGCCACTGAGATCTCTGTCCTTTCTGAGCAATTCACCAAGATCAAAGAACTCGAGT
TGATGCCGGAAAAAGGCCTGAAGGAGGAGGAAAAAGACGGAGTGTGCAGAGAGAAAGACCATCGGAGCCC
TAGTGAGTTGGAGGCCGAGCGTACCTCTGGGGCCTTCCAGGACAGCGTCCTGGAGGAAGAAGTGGAGCTG
GTGCTGGCCCCCTCGGAGGAGAGCGAGAAGTACATCCTGACCCTGCAGACGGTGCACTTCACTTCTGAAG
CTGTGGAGTTGCAGGATATGAGCTTGCTGAGCATACAGCAGCAAGAAGGGGTGCAGGTGGTGGTGCAACA
GCCTGGCCCTGGGTTGCTGTGGCTTGAGGAAGGGCCCCGGCAGAGCCTGCAGCAGTGTGTGGCCATTAGT
ATCCAGCAAGAGCTGTACTCCCCGCAAGAGATGGAGGTGTTGCAGTTCCACGCTCTAGAGGAGAATGTGA
TGGTGGCCAGTGAAGACAGTAAGTTAGCGGTGAGCCTGGCTGAAACTACTGGACTGATCAAGCTCGAGGA
AGAGCAGGAGAAGAACCAGTTATTGGCTGAAAGAACAAAGGAGCAGCTCTTTTTTGTGGAAACAATGTCA
GGAGATGAAAGAAGTGACGAAATTGTTCTCACAGTTTCAAATTCAAATGTGGAAGAACAAGAGGATCAAC
CTACAGCTGGTCAAGCAGATGCTGAAAAGGCCAAATCTACAAAAAATCAAAGAAAGACAAAGGGAGCAAA
AGGAACCTTCCACTGTGATGTCTGCATGTTCACCTCTTCTAGAATGTCAAGTTTTAATCGTCATATGAAA
ACTCACACCAGTGAGAAGCCTCACCTGTGTCACCTCTGCCTGAAAACCTTCCGTACGGTCACTCTGCTGC
GGAACCATGTTAACACCCACACAGGAACCAGGCCCTACAAGTGTAACGACTGCAACATGGCATTTGTCAC
CAGTGGAGAACTCGTCCGACACAGGCGCTATAAACATACTCATGAGAAACCCTTTAAATGTTCCATGTGC
AAGTATGCCAGTGTGGAGGCAAGTAAATTGAAGCGCCATGTCCGATCCCACACTGGGGAGCGCCCCTTTC
AGTGTTGCCAGTGCAGCTATGCCAGCAGAGATACCTACAAGCTGAAACGCCACATGAGAACGCACTCAGG
TGAGAAGCCTTACGAATGCCACATCTGCCACACCCGCTTCACCCAGAGCGGGACCATGAAAATACATATT
CTGCAGAAACACGGCGAAAATGTCCCCAAATACCAGTGTCCCCATTGTGCCACCATCATTGCACGGAAAA
GCGACCTACGTGTGCATATGCGCAACTTGCATGCTTACAGCGCTGCAGAGCTGAAATGCCGCTACTGTTC
TGCTGTCTTCCATGAACGCTATGCCCTCATTCAGCACCAGAAAACTCATAAGAATGAGAAGAGGTTCAAG
TGCAAACACTGCAGTTATGCCTGCAAGCAGGAACGTCATATGACCGCTCACATTCGTACCCACACTGGAG
AGAAACCATTCACCTGCCTTTCTTGCAATAAATGTTTCCGACAGAAGCAACTTCTAAACGCTCACTTCAG
GAAATACCACGATGCAAATTTCATCCCGACTGTTTACAAATGCTCCAAGTGTGGCAAAGGCTTTTCCCGC
TGGATTACCTCAAAATGGAGTGGCTTAAAACCACAAACATTTATCACCTAGTAATGAACTAGTCCGTAAC
TTGAAAGTATTTCGATTTCTTGGCTTTATATATCTTGTGGAAAGGACGAACCAGGGATGAACTTGTACGA
ATG
