>Addgene plasmid #142618 | TFORF0415 | depositor partial sequence | sequence record 279993 | Barcode
ACCAGGGATGAACTTGTACGAATG
